Addgene plasmid #244808: pBSII-NLS-mTagBFP(AM)
Purpose: In-Vitro Synthesis of mRNA encoding a Honeybee-optimized mTagBFP2-labeled Nuclear Localization Signal (NLS) Tag
Depositing lab: Frederic Strobl. Depositing organization: Goethe-Universitaet Frankfurt am Main.
Backbone
  Vector backbone: pBluescript II SK (+)
  Total vector size (bp): 4661
  Vector type: In-Vitro mRNA Synthesis
Growth in bacteria
  Bacterial resistance: Ampicillin, 100 μg/mL
  Growth temperature: 37°C
  Growth strain: DH5alpha
  Copy number: Unknown
Gene/Insert
  Gene/Insert name: mTagBFP2
  Species: Synthetic
  Mutation: coding sequence is optimized for the Honeybee
  Promoter: T7
  Tag / fusion protein: SV40 NLS (N terminal on insert)
  Cloning method: Other
  Sequencing primers: 5′ T7
Terms and licenses: Academic/Nonprofit Terms; Industry Terms: Not Available to Industry
How to cite: pBSII-NLS-mTagBFP(AM) was a gift from Frederic Strobl (Addgene plasmid # 244808 ; http://n2t.net/addgene:244808 ; RRID:Addgene_244808)
