[The description below was written by a language model from this plasmid's Addgene catalogue record and pLannotate feature annotations shown in this document.]
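Description:
pBSII-NLS-mTagBFP(AM) is a 4,661 bp template plasmid for in vitro mRNA synthesis, built on the pBluescript II SK (+) phagemid backbone. It is propagated in E. coli through the high-copy ColE1/pUC-type origin and selected with ampicillin via the β-lactamase gene and its native promoter. The backbone also retains an f1 origin for single-stranded DNA production. Remnants of the lacZα/lac promoter-operator region flank the interrupted multiple cloning site.

The payload sits downstream of the bacteriophage T7 promoter, which drives run-off transcription by T7 RNA polymerase. A T3 promoter lies on the opposite side of the insert, facing inward. The insert encodes mTagBFP2, a rapidly maturing monomeric blue fluorescent protein derived from Entacmaea quadricolor, as a synthetic coding sequence codon-optimised for the honeybee and combined with an SV40 nuclear localization signal, so that the translated protein accumulates in nuclei.

The catalogue lists the NLS as N-terminal. No discrete NLS feature is annotated, however, and the only SV40 large T antigen-derived coding fragment detected lies just downstream of the mTagBFP2 reading frame. The exact position of the signal is best confirmed from the sequence itself. The coding region is followed by an SV40 polyadenylation signal embedded in a larger stretch of SV40 sequence, which the annotation tool picks up as a reverse-oriented VP1 fragment. This is most likely carry-over 3′ sequence rather than an expressed gene.

The stated purpose is synthesis of mRNA encoding a blue fluorescent nuclear marker optimised for the honeybee. The record does not describe how the mRNA is delivered or used downstream.
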