Features (pLannotate 1.2.2; 16 found; start..end, strand, type, name):
     30..458     -  rep_origin     f1 ori (sequence partly withheld): f1 bacteriophage origin of replication; arrow indicates direction of (+) strand synthesis
    463..618     -  CDS            lacZα (fragment): LacZα fragment of β-galactosidase; lacZ fragment
    626..644     +  promoter       T7 promoter: promoter for bacteriophage T7 RNA polymerase
    653..718     -  misc_feature   MCS (fragment): pBluescript multiple cloning site
    762..1466    +  CDS            mTagBFP2: mTagBFP2 is a basic (constitutively fluorescent) blue fluorescent protein published in 2011, derived from Entacmaea quadricolor. It is reported to be a very rapidly-maturing monomer with very low acid sensitivity.
   1478..1561    +  CDS            large T antigen (fragment): large T antigen from SV40 (simian virus 40)
   1584..1718    +  polyA_signal   SV40 poly(A) signal: SV40 polyadenylation signal
   1662..2453    -  CDS            VP1_SV40 (fragment): Experimental evidence at protein level: Swiss-Prot protein existence level 1. Forms an icosahedral capsid with a T=7 symmetry and a 40 nm diameter. The capsid is composed of 72 pentamers linked to each other by disulfide bonds and associated with VP2 or VP3 proteins. Binds to N- glycolylneuraminic analog of the ganglioside GM1 on the cell surface to provide virion attachment to target cell (PubMed:18353982). Once attached, the virion is internalized by caveolin-mediated endocytosis and traffics to the endoplasmic reticulum. Inside the endoplasmic reticulum, the protein folding machinery isomer
   2473..2491    -  promoter       T3 promoter: promoter for bacteriophage T3 RNA polymerase
   2536..2552    -  protein_bind   lac operator: The lac repressor binds to the lac operator to inhibit transcription in E. coli. This inhibition can be relieved by adding lactose or isopropyl-β-D-thiogalactopyranoside (IPTG). lac repressor encoded by lacI
   2560..2590    -  promoter       lac promoter: promoter for the E. coli lac operon
   2605..2626    -  protein_bind   CAP binding site: CAP binding activates transcription in the presence of cAMP. E. coli catabolite activator protein
   2639..2731    -  CDS            lacI (fragment): lac repressor; lacI; The lac repressor binds to the lac operator to inhibit transcription in E. coli. This inhibition can be relieved by adding lactose or isopropyl-β-D-thiogalactopyranoside (IPTG).
   2914..3502    -  rep_origin     ori: high-copy-number ColE1/pMB1/pBR322/pUC origin of replication
   3673..4533    -  CDS            AmpR: β-lactamase; bla; confers resistance to ampicillin, carbenicillin, and related antibiotics
   4534..4638    -  promoter       AmpR promoter: bla
>Addgene plasmid #244808 | pBSII-NLS-mTagBFP(AM) | addgene full sequence | sequence record 489760 | Addgene NGS Result
CTAAATTGTAAGCGTTAATATTTTGTTAAAATTCGCGTTAAATTTTTGTTAAATCAGCTCATTTTTTAAC
CAATAGGCCGAAATCGGCAAAATCCCTTATAAATCAAAAGAATAGACCGAGATAGGGT
[37 nt withheld, positions 129-165]
AAAGAACGTGGACTCCAACGTCAAAGG
[49 nt withheld, positions 193-241]
T
[91 nt withheld, positions 243-333]
G
[124 nt withheld, positions 335-458]
CCCATTCGCCATTCAGGCTGCGCAACTGTTGGGAAGGGCGATCGGTGCGGGCCTCTTCGCTATTACGCCA
GCTGGCGAAAGGGGGATGTGCTGCAAGGCGATTAAGTTGGGTAACGCCAGGGTTTTCCCAGTCACGACGT
TGTAAAACGACGGCCAGTGAGCGCGCGTAATACGACTCACTATAGGGCGAATTGGGTACCGGGCCCCCCC
TCGAGGTCGACGGTATCGATAAGCTTGATATCGAATTCCTGCAGCCCGGGCAAAATGGCCCCCAAGAAGA
AAAGGAAAGTGGCGGCCGCCATGTCGAAAGGTGAAGAATTGATTAAAGAAAACATGCATATGAAATTGTA
CATGGAAGGCACCGTGGACAACCACCACTTCAAATGCACCTCGGAAGGCGAAGGCAAACCATACGAAGGC
ACCCAAACAATGAGAATTAAAGTGGTGGAAGGTGGCCCATTGCCATTCGCCTTCGACATTTTGGCCACCT
CGTTCTTGTACGGATCGAAAACCTTCATTAACCACACCCAAGGCATTCCAGATTTCTTCAAACAATCGTT
CCCAGAAGGCTTCACCTGGGAAAGAGTGACAACCTACGAAGACGGAGGAGTGTTGACCGCCACCCAAGAC
ACCTCGTTGCAAGACGGATGCTTGATTTACAACGTGAAAATTAGAGGAGTGAACTTCACATCGAATGGCC
CAGTGATGCAAAAGAAAACCTTGGGTTGGGAAGCCTTCACCGAAACCTTGTACCCAGCCGATGGTGGTTT
GGAAGGCAGAAACGACATGGCGTTGAAATTGGTGGGCGGCTCGCACTTGATTGCCAACGCCAAAACCACC
TACAGATCGAAAAAACCGGCCAAAAACTTGAAAATGCCAGGTGTGTACTACGTGGACTACAGATTGGAAA
GAATTAAAGAAGCCAACAACGAAACCTACGTGGAACAACATGAAGTGGCGGTGGCGAGATACTGCGACTT
GCCGTCGAAATTGGGCCACAAATTGAACTAACCTGCAGGGATCATAATCAGCCATACCACATTTGTAGAG
GTTTTACTTGCTTTAAAAAACCTCCCACACCTCCCCCTGAACCTGAAACATAAAATGAATGCAATTGTTG
TTGTTAACTTGTTTATTGCAGCTTATAATGGTTACAAATAAAGCAATAGCATCACAAATTTCACAAATAA
AGCATTTTTTTCACTGCATTCTAGTTGTGGTTTGTCCAAACTCATCAATGTATCTTATCATGTCTGGATC
CCCAGGAAGCTCCTCTGTGTCCTCATAAACCCTAACCTCCTCTACTTGAGAGGACATTCCAATCATAGGC
TGCCCATCCACCCTCTGTGTCCTCCTGTTAATTAGGTCACTTAACAAAAAGGAAATTGGGTAGGGGTTTT
TCACAGACCGCTTTCTAAGGGTAATTTTAAAATATCTGGGAAGTCCCTTCCACTGCTGTGTTCCAGAAGT
GTTGGTAAACAGCCCACAAATGTCAACAGCAGAAACATACAAGCTGTCAGCTTTGCACAAGGGCCCAACA
CCCTGCTCATCAAGAAGCACTGTGGTTGCTGTGTTAGTAATGTGCAAAACAGGAGGCACATTTTCCCCAC
CTGTGTAGGTTCCAAAATATCTAGTGTTTTCATTTTTACTTGGATCAGGAACCCAGCACTCCACTGGATA
AGCATTATCCTTATCCAAAACAGCCTTGTGGTCAGTGTTCATCTGCTGACTGTCAACTGTAGCATTTTTT
GGGGTTACAGTTTGAGCAGGATATTTGGTCCTGTAGTTTGCTAACACACCCTGCAGCTCCAAAGGTTCCC
CACCAACAGCAAAAAAATGAAAATTTGACCCTTGAATGGGTTTTCCAGCACCATTTTCATGAGTTTTTTG
TGTCCCTGAATGCAAGTTTAACATAGCAGTTACCCCAATAACCTCAGTTTTAACAGTAACAGCTTCCCAC
ATCAAAATATTTCCACAGGTTAAGTCCTCATTTAAAGAGCTCCAGCTTTTGTTCCCTTTAGTGAGGGTTA
ATTGCGCGCTTGGCGTAATCATGGTCATAGCTGTTTCCTGTGTGAAATTGTTATCCGCTCACAATTCCAC
ACAACATACGAGCCGGAAGCATAAAGTGTAAAGCCTGGGGTGCCTAATGAGTGAGCTAACTCACATTAAT
TGCGTTGCGCTCACTGCCCGCTTTCCAGTCGGGAAACCTGTCGTGCCAGCTGCATTAATGAATCGGCCAA
CGCGCGGGGAGAGGCGGTTTGCGTATTGGGCGCTCTTCCGCTTCCTCGCTCACTGACTCGCTGCGCTCGG
TCGTTCGGCTGCGGCGAGCGGTATCAGCTCACTCAAAGGCGGTAATACGGTTATCCACAGAATCAGGGGA
TAACGCAGGAAAGAACATGTGAGCAAAAGGCCAGCAAAAGGCCAGGAACCGTAAAAAGGCCGCGTTGCTG
GCGTTTTTCCATAGGCTCCGCCCCCCTGACGAGCATCACAAAAATCGACGCTCAAGTCAGAGGTGGCGAA
ACCCGACAGGACTATAAAGATACCAGGCGTTTCCCCCTGGAAGCTCCCTCGTGCGCTCTCCTGTTCCGAC
CCTGCCGCTTACCGGATACCTGTCCGCCTTTCTCCCTTCGGGAAGCGTGGCGCTTTCTCATAGCTCACGC
TGTAGGTATCTCAGTTCGGTGTAGGTCGTTCGCTCCAAGCTGGGCTGTGTGCACGAACCCCCCGTTCAGC
CCGACCGCTGCGCCTTATCCGGTAACTATCGTCTTGAGTCCAACCCGGTAAGACACGACTTATCGCCACT
GGCAGCAGCCACTGGTAACAGGATTAGCAGAGCGAGGTATGTAGGCGGTGCTACAGAGTTCTTGAAGTGG
TGGCCTAACTACGGCTACACTAGAAGAACAGTATTTGGTATCTGCGCTCTGCTGAAGCCAGTTACCTTCG
GAAAAAGAGTTGGTAGCTCTTGATCCGGCAAACAAACCACCGCTGGTAGCGGTGGTTTTTTTGTTTGCAA
GCAGCAGATTACGCGCAGAAAAAAAGGATCTCAAGAAGATCCTTTGATCTTTTCTACGGGGTCTGACGCT
CAGTGGAACGAAAACTCACGTTAAGGGATTTTGGTCATGAGATTATCAAAAAGGATCTTCACCTAGATCC
TTTTAAATTAAAAATGAAGTTTTAAATCAATCTAAAGTATATATGAGTAAACTTGGTCTGACAGTTACCA
ATGCTTAATCAGTGAGGCACCTATCTCAGCGATCTGTCTATTTCGTTCATCCATAGTTGCCTGACTCCCC
GTCGTGTAGATAACTACGATACGGGAGGGCTTACCATCTGGCCCCAGTGCTGCAATGATACCGCGAGACC
CACGCTCACCGGCTCCAGATTTATCAGCAATAAACCAGCCAGCCGGAAGGGCCGAGCGCAGAAGTGGTCC
TGCAACTTTATCCGCCTCCATCCAGTCTATTAATTGTTGCCGGGAAGCTAGAGTAAGTAGTTCGCCAGTT
AATAGTTTGCGCAACGTTGTTGCCATTGCTACAGGCATCGTGGTGTCACGCTCGTCGTTTGGTATGGCTT
CATTCAGCTCCGGTTCCCAACGATCAAGGCGAGTTACATGATCCCCCATGTTGTGCAAAAAAGCGGTTAG
CTCCTTCGGTCCTCCGATCGTTGTCAGAAGTAAGTTGGCCGCAGTGTTATCACTCATGGTTATGGCAGCA
CTGCATAATTCTCTTACTGTCATGCCATCCGTAAGATGCTTTTCTGTGACTGGTGAGTACTCAACCAAGT
CATTCTGAGAATAGTGTATGCGGCGACCGAGTTGCTCTTGCCCGGCGTCAATACGGGATAATACCGCGCC
ACATAGCAGAACTTTAAAAGTGCTCATCATTGGAAAACGTTCTTCGGGGCGAAAACTCTCAAGGATCTTA
CCGCTGTTGAGATCCAGTTCGATGTAACCCACTCGTGCACCCAACTGATCTTCAGCATCTTTTACTTTCA
CCAGCGTTTCTGGGTGAGCAAAAACAGGAAGGCAAAATGCCGCAAAAAAGGGAATAAGGGCGACACGGAA
ATGTTGAATACTCATACTCTTCCTTTTTCAATATTATTGAAGCATTTATCAGGGTTATTGTCTCATGAGC
GGATACATATTTGAATGTATTTAGAAAAATAAACAAATAGGGGTTCCGCGCACATTTCCCCGAAAAGTGC
CAC
